Addgene plasmid #197894: pMVQA
Purpose: pCR®2.1-TOPO® backbone with 3' end of HIV-1(HXB2:9045 till poly-A (20))
Depositing lab: Thomas Klimkait. Depositing organization: University of Basel. Publication: Revealing viral and cellular dynamics of HIV-1 at the single-cell level during early treatment periods. Otte F, Zhang Y, Spagnuolo J, Thielen A, Daumer M, Wiethe C, Stoeckle M, Kusejko K, Klein F, Metzner KJ, Klimkait T. Cell Rep Methods. 2023 May 23;3(6):100485. doi: 10.1016/j.crmeth.2023.100485. eCollection 2023 Jun 26. PubMed 37426753.
Backbone
  Vector backbone: pCR®2.1-TOPO®
  Backbone manufacturer: Thermo Fisher
  Backbone size w/o insert (bp): 3929
  Total vector size (bp): 4541
  Vector type: Bacterial Expression
Growth in bacteria
  Bacterial resistance: Ampicillin, 100 μg/mL
  Growth temperature: 37°C
  Growth strain: DH5alpha
  Copy number: High Copy
Gene/Insert
  Gene/Insert name: HIV-1 3' end (HXB2: 9045 till poly-A(10)
  Species: HIV-1
  Insert size (bp): 612
  Cloning method: TOPO Cloning
  Sequencing primers: 5′ TTTTTTTTTTTTTTTTTTTGAAGCACTC; 3′ AGCTGTAGATCTTAGCCACT
Terms and licenses: Academic/Nonprofit Terms; Industry Terms: Not Available to Industry
How to cite: pMVQA was a gift from Thomas Klimkait (Addgene plasmid # 197894 ; http://n2t.net/addgene:197894 ; RRID:Addgene_197894)
