[The description below was written by a language model from this plasmid's Addgene catalogue record and pLannotate feature annotations shown in this document.]
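Description:
pMVQA is a small bacterial cloning plasmid of about 4.5 kb, made by TOPO cloning a 612 bp fragment from the 3' end of HIV-1 into the commercial pCR2.1-TOPO backbone. It is propagated in E. coli at high copy from a ColE1/pUC-type origin and is selected with ampicillin through the β-lactamase gene. The backbone also carries a neomycin/kanamycin phosphotransferase gene next to a residual Tn5 transposase fragment, and an f1 phage origin that allows single-stranded DNA to be produced. The cloning site lies within the lacZα region, downstream of the lac promoter, lac operator and CAP binding site. A T7 promoter sits on the opposite side of the insert.

The insert runs from HXB2 coordinate 9045 to the end of the viral transcript and finishes in a short synthetic poly-A stretch. The record is inconsistent about the length of this stretch, giving 20 residues in one field and 10 in another. The feature table annotates most of the insert as a partial HIV-1 3' LTR on the minus strand. A short adjacent match is labelled cPPT/CTS; it most likely reflects the polypurine tract immediately upstream of the 3' LTR rather than the central element. In this orientation the T7 promoter points into the end of the LTR annotation, so T7 transcription would appear to yield antisense rather than sense viral RNA, although the record does not comment on this.

No viral protein expression cassette is present, despite the "bacterial expression" classification. The record does not state a specific use, but the associated publication concerns single-cell analysis of HIV-1 dynamics during early treatment, so use as a defined template or reference for the polyadenylated 3' end of HIV-1 transcripts is plausible. The annotated sequence comes from a partial NGS result.
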