Features (pLannotate 1.2.2; 14 found; start..end, strand, type, name):
    182..770     -  rep_origin     ori: high-copy-number ColE1/pMB1/pBR322/pUC origin of replication
    941..1801    -  CDS            AmpR: β-lactamase; bla; confers resistance to ampicillin, carbenicillin, and related antibiotics
   1802..1818    -  promoter       AmpR promoter (fragment): bla
   1822..2613    -  CDS            neo: KKA2_KLEPN - Also known as kan, nptII. Experimental evidence at protein level: Swiss-Prot protein existence level 1. Resistance to kanamycin, neomycin, paromomycin, ribostamycin, butirosin and gentamicin B. From Klebsiella pneumoniae.
   2645..2944    -  CDS            tnpA (fragment): TN5P_ECOLX - Also known as tnp. Experimental evidence at protein level: Swiss-Prot protein existence level 1. Mediates transposition of transposon Tn5 by a 'cut and paste' mechanism. First, the monomeric transposase binds the 19 bp inverted DNA repeats flanking the transposon. Then, dimerization of the DNA- bound transposase creates a synaptic DNA complex. After nicking of the first DNA strand, excision of the transposon proceeds through a series of intermediates. The transposase then mediates the insertion of the transposon at a new site by strand transfer. The activity of the wild- type tran
   2957..3385    -  rep_origin     f1 ori (sequence partly withheld): f1 bacteriophage origin of replication; arrow indicates direction of (+) strand synthesis
   3389..3546    -  CDS            lacZα (fragment): LacZα fragment of β-galactosidase; lacZ fragment
   3549..3567    +  promoter       T7 promoter: promoter for bacteriophage T7 RNA polymerase
   3656..4207    -  LTR            3' LTR (fragment): 3' long terminal repeat (LTR) from HIV-1
   4209..4228    -  misc_feature   cPPT/CTS (fragment): central polypurine tract and central termination sequence of HIV-1
   4346..4362    -  protein_bind   lac operator: The lac repressor binds to the lac operator to inhibit transcription in E. coli. This inhibition can be relieved by adding lactose or isopropyl-β-D-thiogalactopyranoside (IPTG). lac repressor encoded by lacI
   4370..4400    -  promoter       lac promoter: promoter for the E. coli lac operon
   4415..4436    -  protein_bind   CAP binding site: CAP binding activates transcription in the presence of cAMP. E. coli catabolite activator protein
   4449..4541    -  CDS            lacI (fragment): lac repressor; lacI; The lac repressor binds to the lac operator to inhibit transcription in E. coli. This inhibition can be relieved by adding lactose or isopropyl-β-D-thiogalactopyranoside (IPTG).
>Addgene plasmid #197894 | pMVQA | addgene full sequence | sequence record 394873 | Addgene Partial NGS Result
CTTCCGCTTCCTCGCTCACTGACTCGCTGCGCTCGGTCGTTCGGCTGCGGCGAGCGGTATCAGCTCACTC
AAAGGCGGTAATACGGTTATCCACAGAATCAGGGGATAACGCAGGAAAGAACATGTGAGCAAAAGGCCAG
CAAAAGGCCAGGAACCGTAAAAAGGCCGCGTTGCTGGCGTTTTTCCATAGGCTCCGCCCCCCTGACGAGC
ATCACAAAAATCGACGCTCAAGTCAGAGGTGGCGAAACCCGACAGGACTATAAAGATACCAGGCGTTTCC
CCCTGGAAGCTCCCTCGTGCGCTCTCCTGTTCCGACCCTGCCGCTTACCGGATACCTGTCCGCCTTTCTC
CCTTCGGGAAGCGTGGCGCTTTCTCATAGCTCACGCTGTAGGTATCTCAGTTCGGTGTAGGTCGTTCGCT
CCAAGCTGGGCTGTGTGCACGAACCCCCCGTTCAGCCCGACCGCTGCGCCTTATCCGGTAACTATCGTCT
TGAGTCCAACCCGGTAAGACACGACTTATCGCCACTGGCAGCAGCCACTGGTAACAGGATTAGCAGAGCG
AGGTATGTAGGCGGTGCTACAGAGTTCTTGAAGTGGTGGCCTAACTACGGCTACACTAGAAGAACAGTAT
TTGGTATCTGCGCTCTGCTGAAGCCAGTTACCTTCGGAAAAAGAGTTGGTAGCTCTTGATCCGGCAAACA
AACCACCGCTGGTAGCGGTGGTTTTTTTGTTTGCAAGCAGCAGATTACGCGCAGAAAAAAAGGATCTCAA
GAAGATCCTTTGATCTTTTCTACGGGGTCTGACGCTCAGTGGAACGAAAACTCACGTTAAGGGATTTTGG
TCATGAGATTATCAAAAAGGATCTTCACCTAGATCCTTTTAAATTAAAAATGAAGTTTTAAATCAATCTA
AAGTATATATGAGTAAACTTGGTCTGACAGTTACCAATGCTTAATCAGTGAGGCACCTATCTCAGCGATC
TGTCTATTTCGTTCATCCATAGTTGCCTGACTCCCCGTCGTGTAGATAACTACGATACGGGAGGGCTTAC
CATCTGGCCCCAGTGCTGCAATGATACCGCGAGACCCACGCTCACCGGCTCCAGATTTATCAGCAATAAA
CCAGCCAGCCGGAAGGGCCGAGCGCAGAAGTGGTCCTGCAACTTTATCCGCCTCCATCCAGTCTATTAAT
TGTTGCCGGGAAGCTAGAGTAAGTAGTTCGCCAGTTAATAGTTTGCGCAACGTTGTTGCCATTGCTACAG
GCATCGTGGTGTCACGCTCGTCGTTTGGTATGGCTTCATTCAGCTCCGGTTCCCAACGATCAAGGCGAGT
TACATGATCCCCCATGTTGTGCAAAAAAGCGGTTAGCTCCTTCGGTCCTCCGATCGTTGTCAGAAGTAAG
TTGGCCGCAGTGTTATCACTCATGGTTATGGCAGCACTGCATAATTCTCTTACTGTCATGCCATCCGTAA
GATGCTTTTCTGTGACTGGTGAGTACTCAACCAAGTCATTCTGAGAATAGTGTATGCGGCGACCGAGTTG
CTCTTGCCCGGCGTCAATACGGGATAATACCGCGCCACATAGCAGAACTTTAAAAGTGCTCATCATTGGA
AAACGTTCTTCGGGGCGAAAACTCTCAAGGATCTTACCGCTGTTGAGATCCAGTTCGATGTAACCCACTC
GTGCACCCAACTGATCTTCAGCATCTTTTACTTTCACCAGCGTTTCTGGGTGAGCAAAAACAGGAAGGCA
AAATGCCGCAAAAAAGGGAATAAGGGCGACACGGAAATGTTGAATACTCATACTCTTCCTTTTTCAATTC
AGAAGAACTCGTCAAGAAGGCGATAGAAGGCGATGCGCTGCGAATCGGGAGCGGCGATACCGTAAAGCAC
GAGGAAGCGGTCAGCCCATTCGCCGCCAAGCTCTTCAGCAATATCACGGGTAGCCAACGCTATGTCCTGA
TAGCGGTCCGCCACACCCAGCCGGCCACAGTCGATGAATCCAGAAAAGCGGCCATTTTCCACCATGATAT
TCGGCAAGCAGGCATCGCCATGGGTCACGACGAGATCCTCGCCGTCGGGCATGCGCGCCTTGAGCCTGGC
GAACAGTTCGGCTGGCGCGAGCCCCTGATGCTCTTCGTCCAGATCATCCTGATCGACAAGACCGGCTTCC
ATCCGAGTACGTGCTCGCTCGATGCGATGTTTCGCTTGGTGGTCGAATGGGCAGGTAGCCGGATCAAGCG
TATGCAGCCGCCGCATTGCATCAGCCATGATGGATACTTTCTCGGCAGGAGCAAGGTGGGATGACAGGAG
ATCCTGCCCCGGCACTTCGCCCAATAGCAGCCAGTCCCTTCCCGCTTCAGTGACAACGTCGAGCACAGCT
GCGCAAGGAACGCCCGTCGTGGCCAGCCACGATAGCCGCGCTGCCTCGTCCTGCAGTTCATTCAGGGCAC
CGGACAGGTCGGTCTTGACAAAAAGAACCGGGCGCCCCTGCGCTGACAGCCGGAACACGGCGGCATCAGA
GCAGCCGATTGTCTGTTGTGCCCAGTCATAGCCGAATAGCCTCTCCACCCAAGCGGCCGGAGAACCTGCG
TGCAATCCATCTTGTTCAATCATGCGAAACGATCCTCATCCTGTCTCTTGATCAGATCTTGATCCCCTGC
GCCATCAGATCCTTGGCGGCAAGAAAGCCATCCAGTTTACTTTGCAGGGCTTCCCAACCTTACCAGAGGG
CGCCCCAGCTGGCAATTCCGGTTCGCTTGCTGTCCATAAAACCGCCCAGTCTAGCTATCGCCATGTAAGC
CCACTGCAAGCTACCTGCTTTCTCTTTGCGCTTGCGTTTTCCCTTGTCCAGATAGCCCAGTAGCTGACAT
TCATCCGGGGTCAGCACCGTTTCTGCGGACTGGCTTTCTACGTGTTCCGCTTCCTTTAGCAGCCCTTGCG
CCCTGAATTTTGTTAAAATTCGCGTTAAATTTTTGTTAAATCAGCTCATTTTTTAACCAATAGGCCGAAA
TCGGCAAAATCCCTTATAAATCAAAAGAATAGACCGAGATAGGGT
[37 nt withheld, positions 3056-3092]
AAAGAACGTGGACTCCAACGTCAAAGG
[49 nt withheld, positions 3120-3168]
T
[91 nt withheld, positions 3170-3260]
G
[124 nt withheld, positions 3262-3385]
CCATTCGCCATTCAGGCTGCGCAACTGTTGGGAAGGGCGATCGGTGCGGGCCTCTTCGCTATTACGCCAG
CTGGCGAAAGGGGGATGTGCTGCAAGGCGATTAAGTTGGGTAACGCCAGGGTTTTCCCAGTCACGACGTT
GTAAAACGACGGCCAGTGAATTGTAATACGACTCACTATAGGGCGAATTGGGCCCTCTAGATGCATGCTC
GAGCGGCCGCCAGTGTGATGGATATCTGCAGAATTCGCCCTTATTTTTTTTTTTTTTTTTTTGAAGCACT
CAAGGCAAGCTTTATTGAGGCTTAAGCAGTGGGTTCCCTAGTTAGCCAGAGAGCTCCCAGGCTCAGATCT
GGTCTAACCAGAGAGACCCAGTACAGGCAAAAAGCAGCTGCTTATATGCAGCATCTGAGGGCTCGCCACT
CCCCAGTCCCGCCCAGGCCACGCCTCCCTGGAAAGTCCCCAGCGGAAAGTCCCTTGTAGCAAGCTCGATG
TCAGCAGTTCTTGAAGTACTCCGGATGCAGCTCTCGGGCCACGTGATGAAATGCTAGGCGGCTGTCAAAC
CTCCACTCTAACACTTCTCTCTCAGGGTCATCCATTCCATGCAGGCTCACAGGGTGTAACAAGCTGGTGT
TCTCTCCTTTATTGGCCTCTTCTACCTTATCTGGCTCAACTGGTACTAGCTTGTAGCACCATCCAAAGGT
CAGTGGATATCTGACCCCTGGCCCTGGTGTGTAGTTCTGCCAATCAGGGAAGTAGCCTTGTGTGTGGTAG
ATCCACAGATCAAGGATATCTTGTCTTCTTTGGGAGTGAATTAGCCCTTCCAGTCCCCCCTTTTCTTTTA
AAAAGTGGCTAAGATCTACAGCTAAGGGCGAATTCCAGCACACTGGCGGCCGTTACTAGTGGATCCGAGC
TCGGTACCAAGCTTGGCGTAATCATGGTCATAGCTGTTTCCTGTGTGAAATTGTTATCCGCTCACAATTC
CACACAACATACGAGCCGGAAGCATAAAGTGTAAAGCCTGGGGTGCCTAATGAGTGAGCTAACTCACATT
AATTGCGTTGCGCTCACTGCCCGCTTTCCAGTCGGGAAACCTGTCGTGCCAGCTGCATTAATGAATCGGC
CAACGCGCGGGGAGAGGCGGTTTGCGTATTGGGCGCT
